Addgene plasmid #42520: pF2
Purpose: (Empty Backbone)
Depositing lab: Terry Magnuson. Depositing organization: University of North Carolina at Chapel Hill. Publication: A Novel Selection Marker for Efficient DNA Cloning and Recombineering in E. coli. Jang CW, Magnuson T. PLoS One. 2013;8(2):e57075. doi: 10.1371/journal.pone.0057075. Epub 2013 Feb 20. PubMed 23437314.
Backbone
  Vector backbone: pBluescript KS-
  Backbone manufacturer: Stratagene
  Modifications to backbone: AmpR is replaced by mutant FabI (G93V) gene.
  Vector type: Bacterial Expression, Unspecified ; Cloning
  Promoter: T7, T3
  Selectable markers: mFabI
Growth in bacteria
  Bacterial resistance: Triclosan
  Growth temperature: 30°C
  Growth strain: DH5alpha
  Growth instructions: Can be propagated in any E. coli strain. When grown on agar plates, 32 deg C incubation will yield larger colonies compared to 37 deg C grown ones. The colony size difference varies depending on the host strain. In broth culture, 37 deg C culture may produce higher yield of plasmid DNA. Use 1 micromolar triclosan for selection on plate and in broth cultures. Triclosan can be purchased from VWR (Cat. No. 80511-110. TRICLOSAN ANTIBIOTIC 1GM, Supplier: EMD Millipore, 647950-1GM). The triclosan powder is dissolved in pure DMSO in 50 millimolar and 1 millimolar (1000X) stocks and aliquoted, stored in -20.
  Copy number: High Copy
Gene/Insert
  Cloning method: Restriction Enzyme
Terms and licenses: Academic/Nonprofit Terms; Industry Terms: Not Available to Industry
How to cite: pF2 was a gift from Terry Magnuson (Addgene plasmid # 42520 ; http://n2t.net/addgene:42520 ; RRID:Addgene_42520)
