[The description below was written by a language model from this plasmid's Addgene catalogue record and pLannotate feature annotations shown in this document.]
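Description:
pF2 is an empty high-copy E. coli cloning vector of about 3.25 kb, derived from pBluescript KS-, in which the usual ampicillin resistance gene has been replaced by a mutant form of the E. coli fabI gene carrying the G93V substitution (mFabI). FabI is the enoyl-ACP reductase of fatty acid elongation and the cellular target of the biocide triclosan. The mutant allele on the plasmid makes host cells tolerant to triclosan, so transformants are selected with that compound rather than with a conventional antibiotic. In the feature table, the fabI coding sequence is on the minus strand. A remnant of the bla (AmpR) promoter is annotated nearby on the same strand, but the record does not say which promoter drives the marker. Replication relies on the pUC-type ColE1/pMB1 origin, and an f1 phage origin is retained, which in pBluescript vectors allows single-stranded DNA to be rescued with helper phage.

The rest of the plasmid is the standard pBluescript cloning region. The multiple cloning site is flanked by opposing T7 and T3 phage promoters, which can be used for in vitro transcription of either strand of an insert. The site sits within a lacZα fragment downstream of the lac promoter, lac operator and CAP binding site, an arrangement that normally permits blue/white screening, although only a fragment of lacZα is annotated. A short lacI remnant is also present. No insert is carried, and fragments are introduced by restriction enzyme cloning. The associated publication presents mFabI as a new selection marker for DNA cloning and recombineering in E. coli, and pF2 serves as a general-purpose backbone that demonstrates and uses this marker.
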