Features (pLannotate 1.2.2; 12 found; start..end, strand, type, name):
    165..236     -  promoter       AmpR promoter (fragment): bla
    263..691     +  rep_origin     f1 ori (sequence partly withheld): f1 bacteriophage origin of replication; arrow indicates direction of (+) strand synthesis
    722..879     -  CDS            lacZα (fragment): LacZα fragment of β-galactosidase; lacZ fragment
    882..900     +  promoter       T7 promoter: promoter for bacteriophage T7 RNA polymerase
    909..1016    +  misc_feature   MCS: pBluescript multiple cloning site
   1029..1047    -  promoter       T3 promoter: promoter for bacteriophage T3 RNA polymerase
   1092..1108    -  protein_bind   lac operator: The lac repressor binds to the lac operator to inhibit transcription in E. coli. This inhibition can be relieved by adding lactose or isopropyl-β-D-thiogalactopyranoside (IPTG). lac repressor encoded by lacI
   1116..1146    -  promoter       lac promoter: promoter for the E. coli lac operon
   1161..1182    -  protein_bind   CAP binding site: CAP binding activates transcription in the presence of cAMP. E. coli catabolite activator protein
   1195..1287    -  CDS            lacI (fragment): lac repressor; lacI; The lac repressor binds to the lac operator to inhibit transcription in E. coli. This inhibition can be relieved by adding lactose or isopropyl-β-D-thiogalactopyranoside (IPTG).
   1470..2058    -  rep_origin     ori: high-copy-number ColE1/pMB1/pBR322/pUC origin of replication
   2280..3065    -  CDS            fabI: FABI_ECOLI - Also known as envM. Experimental evidence at protein level: Swiss-Prot protein existence level 1. Catalyzes the reduction of a carbon-carbon double bond in an enoyl moiety that is covalently linked to an acyl carrier protein (ACP). Involved in the elongation cycle of fatty acid which are used in the lipid metabolism and in the biotin biosynthesis. From Escherichia coli (strain K12).
>Addgene plasmid #42520 | pF2 | depositor full sequence | sequence record 57351 | pF2 sequence 3253 bps
GAGGGGCGAGGGGACCGTATTGTGCAAATATTGTTACCCCAGCAACAAACAGGCTCATACAGCCCCTAAC
CCTTTCATGGCGATGGCTGGGACGGTTCAGACCTTGCCGAATATTCTCCAGCACCGTCTCCATGTTTTCA
CCACAACAGCTATTCGGCTCGGTCTCAGGGTTATTGTCTCATGAGCGGATACATATTTGAATGTATTTAG
AAAAATAAACAAATAGGGGTTCCGCGCACATTTCCCCGAAAAGTGCCACCTG
[124 nt withheld, positions 263-386]
C
[91 nt withheld, positions 388-478]
A
[49 nt withheld, positions 480-528]
CCTTTGACGTTGGAGTCCACGTTCTTT
[37 nt withheld, positions 556-592]
ACCCTATCTCGGTCTATTCTTTTGATTTATAAGGGATTTTGCCGATTTCGGCCTATTGGTTAAAAAATGA
GCTGATTTAACAAAAATTTAACGCGAATTTTAACAAAATATTAACGCTTACAATTTCCATTCGCCATTCA
GGCTGCGCAACTGTTGGGAAGGGCGATCGGTGCGGGCCTCTTCGCTATTACGCCAGCTGGCGAAAGGGGG
ATGTGCTGCAAGGCGATTAAGTTGGGTAACGCCAGGGTTTTCCCAGTCACGACGTTGTAAAACGACGGCC
AGTGAATTGTAATACGACTCACTATAGGGCGAATTGGAGCTCCACCGCGGTGGCGGCCGCTCTAGAACTA
GTGGATCCCCCGGGCTGCAGGAATTCGATATCAAGCTTATCGATACCGTCGACCTCGAGGGGGGGCCCGG
TACCCAGCTTTTGTTCCCTTTAGTGAGGGTTAATTTCGAGCTTGGCGTAATCATGGTCATAGCTGTTTCC
TGTGTGAAATTGTTATCCGCTCACAATTCCACACAACATACGAGCCGGAAGCATAAAGTGTAAAGCCTGG
GGTGCCTAATGAGTGAGCTAACTCACATTAATTGCGTTGCGCTCACTGCCCGCTTTCCAGTCGGGAAACC
TGTCGTGCCAGCTGCATTAATGAATCGGCCAACGCGCGGGGAGAGGCGGTTTGCGTATTGGGCGCTCTTC
CGCTTCCTCGCTCACTGACTCGCTGCGCTCGGTCGTTCGGCTGCGGCGAGCGGTATCAGCTCACTCAAAG
GCGGTAATACGGTTATCCACAGAATCAGGGGATAACGCAGGAAAGAACATGTGAGCAAAAGGCCAGCAAA
AGGCCAGGAACCGTAAAAAGGCCGCGTTGCTGGCGTTTTTCCATAGGCTCCGCCCCCCTGACGAGCATCA
CAAAAATCGACGCTCAAGTCAGAGGTGGCGAAACCCGACAGGACTATAAAGATACCAGGCGTTTCCCCCT
GGAAGCTCCCTCGTGCGCTCTCCTGTTCCGACCCTGCCGCTTACCGGATACCTGTCCGCCTTTCTCCCTT
CGGGAAGCGTGGCGCTTTCTCATAGCTCACGCTGTAGGTATCTCAGTTCGGTGTAGGTCGTTCGCTCCAA
GCTGGGCTGTGTGCACGAACCCCCCGTTCAGCCCGACCGCTGCGCCTTATCCGGTAACTATCGTCTTGAG
TCCAACCCGGTAAGACACGACTTATCGCCACTGGCAGCAGCCACTGGTAACAGGATTAGCAGAGCGAGGT
ATGTAGGCGGTGCTACAGAGTTCTTGAAGTGGTGGCCTAACTACGGCTACACTAGAAGGACAGTATTTGG
TATCTGCGCTCTGCTGAAGCCAGTTACCTTCGGAAAAAGAGTTGGTAGCTCTTGATCCGGCAAACAAACC
ACCGCTGGTAGCGGTGGTTTTTTTGTTTGCAAGCAGCAGATTACGCGCAGAAAAAAAGGATCTCAAGAAG
ATCCTTTGATCTTTTCTACGGGGTCTGACGCTCAGTGGAACGAAAACTCACGTTAAGGGATTTTGGTCAT
GAGATTATCAAAAAGGATCTTCACCTAGATCCTTTTAAATTAAAAATGAAGTTTTAAATCAATCTAAAGT
ATATATGAGTAAACTTGGTCTGACAGTTACCAATGCTTAATCAGTGAGGCCGCCCATCTTTACCAACAGA
ACGATTATTTCAGTTCGAGTTCGTTCATTGCAGCAATGCTGAAACCGCCGTCAACGTGGACCACTTCACC
GGAGATACCGGCAGAGAGATCGGAGCACAGGAATGCCGCAGAGTTACCCACATCTTCAATAGTAACGGTA
CGGCGAATCGGGGTAACGGCTTCGCAATGAGCCAGCATTTTGCGGAAGTCTTTGATACCGGAGGCCGCCA
GAGTACGGATCGGACCAGCAGAGATGGCGTTAACACGCACACCTTCCGGACCCATCGCGTTCGCCATATA
GCGCACGTTCGCTTCCAGAGACGCTTTTGCCAGACCCATAACGTTGTAGTTCGGGATAGCGCGCTCAGCG
CCAAGGTAGGAAAGGGTCAGCAGGGCAGAACCCGGATTCAGCATGGAGCGGCAAGCTTTTGCCATTGCAA
CGAAGCTGTAGGAGCTGATGTCGTGGGCAATTTTGAAGCCTTCACGGGTAACGGCGTTAACATAGTCACC
ATCCAGCTGATCGCCAGGTGCAAAAACAATAGAGTGTACGAAACCGTCAAATTTCGGCCAAACTTTCCCC
AGTTCAGCGAACATGGTGTCGATGCTGGCATCTTCTGCAACATCGCACTGCAGAACGATGTCAGAACCCA
ATTGAGCGGCAAATTCTTCTACGCGGCCTTTCAGTTTGTCGTTCTGGTAGGTGAATGCCAGTTCAGCTCC
TTCGCGGTGCATCGCCTGAGCGATACCGTAGGCGATGGATAGTTTGCTGGCAACACCGGTTACCAGAATG
CGCTTACCGGAAAGAAAACCCATAGCTTTAATCCTTATTGTTGATGCTTGTTGTGCCTGAAAATCAGGCG
ATTCGTCGTTTTAGTAAACAGTACGAACAGATAAACGGTTATTATAATCAACCTGGCTGTGAGTAGCTAT
AGTTGCCAGGTCCGACCGGAGCAGGCTGCGGCAGGGGGGGCGCTTTTCCCCTCACCCTAACCCTCTCCCC
A
