>Addgene plasmid #42520 | pF2 | addgene partial sequence | sequence record 60482 | M13_pUC_fwd
TACTATAGGGCGAATTGGAGCTCCACCGCGGTGGCGGCCGCTCTAGAACTAGTGGATCCCCCGGGCTGCA
GGAATTCGATATCAAGCTTATCGATACCGTCGACCTCGAGGGGGGGCCCGGTACCAGCTTTTGTTCCCTT
TAGTGAGGGTTAATTTCGAGCTTGGCGTAATCATGGTCATAGCTGTTTCCTGTGTGAAATTGTTATCCGC
TCACAATTCCACACAACATACGAGCCGGAAGCATAAAGTGTAAAGCCTGGGGTGCCTAATGAGTGAGCTA
ACTCACATTAATTGCGTTGCGCTCACTGCCCGCTTTCCAGTCGGGAAACCTGTCGTGCCAGCTGCATTAA
TGAATCGGCCAACGCGCGGGGAGAGGCGGTTTGCGTATTGGGCGCTCTTCCGCTTCCTCGCTCACTGACT
CGCTGCGCTCGGTCGTTCGGCTGCGGCGAGCGGTATCAGCTCACTCAAAGGCGGTAATACGGTTATCCAC
AGAATCAGGGGATAACGCAGGAAAGAACATGTGAGCAAAAGGCCAGCAAAAGGCCAGGAACCGTAAAAAG
GCCGCGTTGCTGGCGT
