>Addgene plasmid #42520 | pF2 | addgene partial sequence | sequence record 60484 | pBR322ori-3 5'-tttgtttgcaagcagcagat-3'
TTCTACGGGGTCTGACGCTCAGTGGAACGAAAACTCACGTTAAGGGATTTTGGTCATGAGATTATCAAAA
AGGATCTTCACCTAGATCCTTTTAAATTAAAAATGAAGTTTTAAATCAATCTAAAGTATATATGAGTAAA
CTTGGTCTGACAGTTACCAATGCTTAATCAGTGAGGCCGCCCATCTTTACCAACAGAACGATTATTTCAG
TTCGAGTTCGTTCATTGCAGCAATGCTGAAACCGCCGTCAACGTGGACCACTTCACCGGAGATACCGGCA
GAGAGATCGGAGCACAGGAATGCCGCAGAGTTACCCACATCTTCAATAGTAACGGTACGGCGAATCGGGG
TAACGGCTTCGCAATGAGCCAGCATTTTGCGGAAGTCTTTGATACCGGAGGCCGCCAGAGTACGGATCGG
ACCAGCAGAGATGGCGTTAACACGCACACCTTCCGGACCCATCGCGTTCGCCATATAGCGCACGTTCGCT
TCCAGAGACGCTTTTGCCAGACCCATAACGTTGTAGTTCGGGATAGCGCGCTCAGCGCCAAGGTAGGAAA
GGGTCAGCAGGGCAGAACCCGGATTCAGCATGGAGCGGCAAGCTTTTGCCATTGCAACGAAGCTGTAGGA
GCTGATGTCGTGGGCAATTTTGAAGCCTTCACGGGTAACGGCGTTAACATAGTCACCATCCAGCTGATCG
CCAGGTGCAAAAACAATAGAGTGTACGAAACCGTCAAATTTCGGCCAAACTTTCCCCAGTTCAGCGAACA
TGGTGTCGATGCTGGCATCTTCTGCAACATCGCACTGCAGAACGATGTCAGAACCCAATTG
